Addgene plasmid #211983: pKLV2-U6gRNA5(PRDM14_v32_7-6)-PGKpuroBFP-W
Purpose: Express gRNA against PRDM14 with puro and BFP
Depositing lab: Kosuke Yusa. Depositing organization: Kyoto University, Institute for Life and Medical Sciences. Publication: RENGE infers gene regulatory networks using time-series single-cell RNA-seq data with CRISPR perturbations. Ishikawa M, Sugino S, Masuda Y, Tarumoto Y, Seto Y, Taniyama N, Wagai F, Yamauchi Y, Kojima Y, Kiryu H, Yusa K, Eiraku M, Mochizuki A. Commun Biol. 2023 Dec 28;6(1):1290. doi: 10.1038/s42003-023-05594-4. PubMed 38155269.
Backbone
  Vector backbone: pKLV2-U6gRNA5(BbsI)-PGKpuroBFP-W
  Backbone size w/o insert (bp): 8630
  Total vector size (bp): 8650
  Vector type: Mammalian Expression, Lentiviral, CRISPR
  Selectable markers: Puromycin
Growth in bacteria
  Bacterial resistance: Ampicillin, 100 μg/mL
  Growth temperature: 37°C
  Growth strain: NEB Stable
  Copy number: High Copy
Gene/Insert
  Gene/Insert name: sgRNA targeting PRDM14
  gRNA/shRNA sequence: GCAGCAGCCACGAGTACGC
  Species: H. sapiens (human)
  GenBank ID: NM_024504.4
  Entrez Gene: PRDM14 (a.k.a. PFM11)
  Promoter: Human U6 promoter
  Cloning method: Restriction Enzyme; 5′ cloning site BbsI (destroyed during cloning); 3′ cloning site BbsI (destroyed during cloning)
  Sequencing primers: 5′ AGATAATTAGAATTAATTTGACTG
Terms and licenses: Academic/Nonprofit Terms; Industry Terms: Not Available to Industry
How to cite: pKLV2-U6gRNA5(PRDM14_v32_7-6)-PGKpuroBFP-W was a gift from Kosuke Yusa (Addgene plasmid # 211983 ; http://n2t.net/addgene:211983 ; RRID:Addgene_211983)
