[The description below was written by a language model from this plasmid's Addgene catalogue record and pLannotate feature annotations shown in this document.]
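Description:
pKLV2-U6gRNA5(PRDM14_v32_7-6)-PGKpuroBFP-W is an 8,650 bp lentiviral CRISPR guide-expression plasmid that delivers a single guide RNA against human PRDM14 together with a puromycin resistance and blue fluorescent marker. It derives from the pKLV2-U6gRNA5(BbsI)-PGKpuroBFP-W backbone, into which the guide spacer was inserted between two BbsI sites that were destroyed during cloning. In bacteria it is maintained at high copy from a ColE1/pUC-type origin under ampicillin selection (AmpR). The backbone also carries an f1 origin and remnants of a lac/lacZα cloning region flanked by T3 and T7 promoters.

The viral portion has a third-generation-style layout. A CMV enhancer/promoter fused to a truncated HIV-1 5' LTR drives genomic RNA production in packaging cells, followed by the Ψ packaging signal with a gag fragment, the RRE for Rev-dependent nuclear export and the cPPT/CTS. The downstream LTR is also annotated as truncated, consistent with a self-inactivating design, and is followed by a bGH polyadenylation signal.

Between the LTRs, the human U6 RNA polymerase III promoter transcribes the PRDM14 spacer joined to a Streptococcus pyogenes Cas9 guide scaffold (annotated as a tracrRNA fragment). A separate mouse PGK promoter drives puromycin N-acetyltransferase followed by TagBFP. The element linking these two coding sequences is not annotated in the feature table. A WPRE downstream enhances transcript expression. No Cas9 is encoded, so the nuclease must be supplied separately by the target cells.

Transduced cells can be selected with puromycin or tracked and sorted by blue fluorescence. The associated publication used CRISPR perturbations with time-series single-cell RNA-seq to infer gene regulatory networks.
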