Features (pLannotate 1.2.2; 28 found; start..end, strand, type, name):
    242..441     +  promoter       CMV promoter: human cytomegalovirus (CMV) immediate early promoter
    459..639     +  LTR            5' LTR (truncated): truncated 5' long terminal repeat (LTR) from HIV-1
    686..811     +  misc_feature   HIV-1 Ψ: packaging signal of human immunodeficiency virus type 1
    795..1133    +  CDS            HIV-1 gag (fragment): gag protein from human immunodeficiency virus 1; gag
   1310..1543    +  misc_feature   RRE: The Rev response element (RRE) of HIV-1 allows for Rev-dependent mRNA export from the nucleus to the cytoplasm.
   1920..2020    +  CDS            Rev (fragment): human immunodeficiency virus 1 (HIV-1) Rev protein; rev; enhances nuclear export of unspliced and incompletely spliced viral mRNAs
   2070..2187    +  misc_feature   cPPT/CTS: central polypurine tract and central termination sequence of HIV-1
   2262..2502    +  promoter       U6 promoter: RNA polymerase III promoter for human U6 snRNA
   2549..2616    +  misc_RNA       tracrRNA (fragment): trans-activating CRISPR RNA for the Streptococcus pyogenes CRISPR/Cas9 system
   2639..3138    +  promoter       PGK promoter: mouse phosphoglycerate kinase 1 promoter
   3178..3774    +  CDS            PuroR (fragment): puromycin N-acetyltransferase; pac from Streptomyces; confers resistance to puromycin
   3847..4545    +  CDS            TagBFP: TagBFP is a basic (constitutively fluorescent) blue fluorescent protein published in 2008, derived from Entacmaea quadricolor. It is reported to be a very rapidly-maturing monomer with very low acid sensitivity.
   4557..5143    +  misc_feature   WPRE: woodchuck hepatitis virus posttranscriptional regulatory element
   5137..5283    +  CDS            nef (fragment): NEF_HV1LA - Experimental evidence at protein level: Swiss-Prot protein existence level 1. Extracellular Nef protein targets CD4(+) T-lymphocytes for apoptosis by interacting with CXCR4 surface receptors. From Human immunodeficiency virus type 1 group M subtype B (isolate Lai) (HIV-1).
   5291..5469    +  LTR            5' LTR (truncated): truncated 5' long terminal repeat (LTR) from HIV-1
   5495..5606    +  polyA_signal   bGH poly(A) signal: bovine growth hormone polyadenylation signal
   5745..5763    -  promoter       T3 promoter: promoter for bacteriophage T3 RNA polymerase
   5808..5824    -  protein_bind   lac operator: The lac repressor binds to the lac operator to inhibit transcription in E. coli. This inhibition can be relieved by adding lactose or isopropyl-β-D-thiogalactopyranoside (IPTG). lac repressor encoded by lacI
   5832..5862    -  promoter       lac promoter: promoter for the E. coli lac operon
   5877..5898    -  protein_bind   CAP binding site: CAP binding activates transcription in the presence of cAMP. E. coli catabolite activator protein
   5911..6003    -  CDS            lacI (fragment): lac repressor; lacI; The lac repressor binds to the lac operator to inhibit transcription in E. coli. This inhibition can be relieved by adding lactose or isopropyl-β-D-thiogalactopyranoside (IPTG).
   6186..6774    -  rep_origin     ori: high-copy-number ColE1/pMB1/pBR322/pUC origin of replication
   6945..7805    -  CDS            AmpR: β-lactamase; bla; confers resistance to ampicillin, carbenicillin, and related antibiotics
   7806..7910    -  promoter       AmpR promoter: bla
   7963..8391    -  rep_origin     f1 ori (sequence partly withheld): f1 bacteriophage origin of replication; arrow indicates direction of (+) strand synthesis
   8396..8551    -  CDS            lacZα (fragment): LacZα fragment of β-galactosidase; lacZ fragment
   8559..8577    +  promoter       T7 promoter: promoter for bacteriophage T7 RNA polymerase
   8591..241     +  enhancer       CMV enhancer (across the origin): human cytomegalovirus immediate early enhancer
>Addgene plasmid #211983 | pKLV2-U6gRNA5(PRDM14_v32_7-6)-PGKpuroBFP-W | addgene full sequence | sequence record 420015 | Addgene NGS Result
GTCAATAATGACGTATGTTCCCATAGTAACGCCAATAGGGACTTTCCATTGACGTCAATGGGTGGAGTAT
TTACGGTAAACTGCCCACTTGGCAGTACATCAAGTGTATCATATGCCAAGTACGCCCCCTATTGACGTCA
ATGACGGTAAATGGCCCGCCTGGCATTATGCCCAGTACATGACCTTATGGGACTTTCCTACTTGGCAGTA
CATCTACGTATTAGTCATCGCTATTACCATGGTGATGCGGTTTTGGCAGTACATCAATGGGCGTGGATAG
CGGTTTGACTCACGGGGATTTCCAAGTCTCCACCCCATTGACGTCAATGGGAGTTTGTTTTGGCACCAAA
ATCAACGGGACTTTCCAAAATGTCGTAACAACTCCGCCCCATTGACGCAAATGGGCGGTAGGCGTGTACG
GTGGGAGGTCTATATAAGCAGCGCGTTTTGCCTGTACTGGGTCTCTCTGGTTAGACCAGATCTGAGCCTG
GGAGCTCTCTGGCTAACTAGGGAACCCACTGCTTAAGCCTCAATAAAGCTTGCCTTGAGTGCTTCAAGTA
GTGTGTGCCCGTCTGTTGTGTGACTCTGGTAACTAGAGATCCCTCAGACCCTTTTAGTCAGTGTGGAAAA
TCTCTAGCAGTGGCGCCCGAACAGGGACTTGAAAGCGAAAGGGAAACCAGAGGAGCTCTCTCGACGCAGG
ACTCGGCTTGCTGAAGCGCGCACGGCAAGAGGCGAGGGGCGGCGACTGGTGAGTACGCCAAAAATTTTGA
CTAGCGGAGGCTAGAAGGAGAGAGATGGGTGCGAGAGCGTCAGTATTAAGCGGGGGAGAATTAGATCGCG
ATGGGAAAAAATTCGGTTAAGGCCAGGGGGAAAGAAAAAATATAAATTAAAACATATAGTATGGGCAAGC
AGGGAGCTAGAACGATTCGCAGTTAATCCTGGCCTGTTAGAAACATCAGAAGGCTGTAGACAAATACTGG
GACAGCTACAACCATCCCTTCAGACAGGATCAGAAGAACTTAGATCATTATATAATACAGTAGCAACCCT
CTATTGTGTGCATCAAAGGATAGAGATAAAAGACACCAAGGAAGCTTTAGACAAGATAGAGGAAGAGCAA
AACAAAAGTAAGACCACCGCACAGCAAGCGGCCGGCCGCGCTGATCTTCAGACCTGGAGGAGGAGATATG
AGGGACAATTGGAGAAGTGAATTATATAAATATAAAGTAGTAAAAATTGAACCATTAGGAGTAGCACCCA
CCAAGGCAAAGAGAAGAGTGGTGCAGAGAGAAAAAAGAGCAGTGGGAATAGGAGCTTTGTTCCTTGGGTT
CTTGGGAGCAGCAGGAAGCACTATGGGCGCAGCGTCAATGACGCTGACGGTACAGGCCAGACAATTATTG
TCTGGTATAGTGCAGCAGCAGAACAATTTGCTGAGGGCTATTGAGGCGCAACAGCATCTGTTGCAACTCA
CAGTCTGGGGCATCAAGCAGCTCCAGGCAAGAATCCTGGCTGTGGAAAGATACCTAAAGGATCAACAGCT
CCTGGGGATTTGGGGTTGCTCTGGAAAACTCATTTGCACCACTGCTGTGCCTTGGAATGCTAGTTGGAGT
AATAAATCTCTGGAACAGATTTGGAATCACACGACCTGGATGGAGTGGGACAGAGAAATTAACAATTACA
CAAGCTTAATACACTCCTTAATTGAAGAATCGCAAAACCAGCAAGAAAAGAATGAACAAGAATTATTGGA
ATTAGATAAATGGGCAAGTTTGTGGAATTGGTTTAACATAACAAATTGGCTGTGGTATATAAAATTATTC
ATAATGATAGTAGGAGGCTTGGTAGGTTTAAGAATAGTTTTTGCTGTACTTTCTATAGTGAATAGAGTTA
GGCAGGGATATTCACCATTATCGTTTCAGACCCACCTCCCAACCCCGAGGGGACCCGACAGGCCCGAAGG
AATAGAAGAAGAAGGTGGAGAGAGAGACAGAGACAGATCCATTCGATTAGTGAACGGATCGGCACTGCGT
GCGCCAATTCTGCAGACAAATGGCAGTATTCATCCACAATTTTAAAAGAAAAGGGGGGATTGGGGGGTAC
AGTGCAGGGGAAAGAATAGTAGACATAATAGCAACAGACATACAAACTAAAGAATTACAAAAACAAATTA
CAAAAATTCAAAATTTTCGGGTTTATTACAGGGACAGCAGAGATCCAGTTTGGTTAGTACCGGGCCCTAC
GCGTCCAAGGTCGGGCAGGAAGAGGGCCTATTTCCCATGATTCCTTCATATTTGCATATACGATACAAGG
CTGTTAGAGAGATAATTAGAATTAATTTGACTGTAAACACAAAGATATTAGTACAAAATACGTGACGTAG
AAAGTAATAATTTCTTGGGTAGTTTGCAGTTTTAAAATTATGTTTTAAAATGGACTATCATATGCTTACC
GTAACTTGAAAGTATTTCGATTTCTTGGCTTTATATATCTTGTGGAAAGGACGAAACACCGGCAGCAGCC
ACGAGTACGCGTTTAAGAGCTATGCTGGAAACAGCATAGCAAGTTTAAATAAGGCTAGTCCGTTATCAAC
TTGAAAAAGTGGCACCGAGTCGGTGCTTTTTTTGGATCCAATTCTACCGGGTAGGGGAGGCGCTTTTCCC
AAGGCAGTCTGGAGCATGCGCTTTAGCAGCCCCGCTGGGCACTTGGCGCTACACAAGTGGCCTCTGGCCT
CGCACACATTCCACATCCACCGGTAGGCGCCAACCGGCTCCGTTCTTTGGTGGCCCCTTCGCGCCACCTT
CTACTCCTCCCCTAGTCAGGAAGTTCCCCCCCGCCCCGCAGCTCGCGTCGTGCAGGACGTGACAAATGGA
AGTAGCACGTCTCACTAGTCTCGTGCAGATGGACAGCACCGCTGAGCAATGGAAGCGGGTAGGCCTTTGG
GGCAGCGGCCAATAGCAGCTTTGCTCCTTCGCTTTCTGGGCTCAGAGGCTGGGAAGGGGTGGGTCCGGGG
GCGGGCTCAGGGGCGGGCTCAGGGGCGGGGCGGGCGCCCGAAGGTCCTCCGGAGGCCCGGCATTCTGCAC
GCTTCAAAAGCGCACGTCTGCCGCGCTGTTCTCCTCTTCCTCATCTCCGGGCCTTTCGACCTGCATCCAT
CTAGATCTCGAGCAGCTGAAGCTTACCATGACCGAGTACAAGCCCACGGTGCGCCTCGCCACCCGCGACG
ACGTCCCCAGGGCCGTACGCACCCTCGCCGCCGCGTTCGCCGACTACCCCGCCACGCGCCACACCGTCGA
TCCGGACCGCCACATCGAGCGGGTCACCGAGCTGCAAGAACTCTTCCTCACGCGCGTCGGGCTCGACATC
GGCAAGGTGTGGGTCGCGGACGACGGCGCCGCGGTGGCGGTCTGGACCACGCCGGAGAGCGTCGAAGCGG
GGGCGGTGTTCGCCGAGATCGGCCCGCGCATGGCCGAGTTGAGCGGTTCCCGGCTGGCCGCGCAGCAACA
GATGGAAGGCCTCCTGGCGCCGCACCGGCCCAAGGAGCCCGCGTGGTTCCTGGCCACCGTCGGCGTCTCG
CCCGACCACCAGGGCAAGGGTCTGGGCAGCGCCGTCGTGCTCCCCGGAGTGGAGGCGGCCGAGCGCGCCG
GGGTGCCCGCCTTCCTGGAGACCTCCGCGCCCCGCAACCTCCCCTTCTACGAGCGGCTCGGCTTCACCGT
CACCGCCGACGTCGAGGTGCCCGAAGGACCGCGCACCTGGTGCATGACCCGCAAGCCCGGTGCCGGCGGC
GGGTCCGGAGGAGAGGGCAGAGGAAGTCTCCTAACATGCGGTGACGTGGAGGAGAATCCTGGCCCAATGA
GCGAGCTGATTAAGGAGAACATGCACATGAAGCTGTACATGGAGGGCACCGTGGACAACCATCACTTCAA
GTGCACATCCGAGGGCGAAGGCAAGCCCTACGAGGGCACCCAGACCATGAGAATCAAGGTGGTCGAGGGC
GGCCCTCTCCCCTTCGCCTTCGACATCCTGGCTACTAGCTTCCTCTACGGCAGCAAGACCTTCATCAACC
ACACCCAGGGCATCCCCGACTTCTTCAAGCAGTCCTTCCCTGAGGGCTTCACATGGGAGAGAGTCACCAC
ATACGAGGACGGGGGCGTGCTGACCGCTACCCAGGACACCAGCCTCCAGGACGGCTGCCTCATCTACAAC
GTCAAGATCAGAGGGGTGAACTTCACATCCAACGGCCCTGTGATGCAGAAGAAAACACTCGGCTGGGAGG
CCTTCACCGAGACGCTGTACCCCGCTGACGGCGGCCTGGAAGGCAGAAACGACATGGCCCTGAAGCTCGT
GGGCGGGAGCCATCTGATCGCAAACATCAAGACCACATATAGATCCAAGAAACCCGCTAAGAACCTCAAG
ATGCCTGGCGTCTACTATGTGGACTACAGACTGGAAAGAATCAAGGAGGCCAACAACGAGACCTACGTCG
AGCAGCACGAGGTGGCAGTGGCCAGATACTGCGACCTCCCTAGCAAACTGGGGCACAAGCTTAATTGAGC
GGCCGCTCAACCTCTGGATTACAAAATTTGTGAAAGATTGACTGGTATTCTTAACTATGTTGCTCCTTTT
ACGCTATGTGGATACGCTGCTTTAATGCCTTTGTATCATGCTATTGCTTCCCGTATGGCTTTCATTTTCT
CCTCCTTGTATAAATCCTGGTTGCTGTCTCTTTATGAGGAGTTGTGGCCCGTTGTCAGGCAACGTGGCGT
GGTGTGCACTGTGTTTGCTGACGCAACCCCCACTGGTTGGGGCATTGCCACCACCTGTCAGCTCCTTTCC
GGGACTTTCGCTTTCCCCCTCCCTATTGCCACGGCGGAACTCATCGCCGCCTGCCTTGCCCGCTGCTGGA
CAGGGGCTCGGCTGTTGGGCACTGACAATTCCGTGGTGTTGTCGGGGAAATCATCGTCCTTTCCTTGGCT
GCTCGCCTGTGTTGCCACCTGGATTCTGCGCGGGACGTCCTTCTGCTACGTCCCTTCGGCCCTCAATCCA
GCGGACCTTCCTTCCCGCGGCCTGCTGCCGGCTCTGCGGCCTCTTCCGCGTCTACGCCTTCGCCCTCAGA
CGAGTCGGATCTCCCTTTGGGCCGCCTCCCCGCAGGTACCTTTAAGACCAATGACTTACAAGGCAGCTGT
AGATCTTAGCCACTTTTTAAAAGAAAAGGGGGGACTGGAAGGGCTAATTCACTCCCAAAGAAGTCAAGAT
CTGCTTTTTGCCTGTACTGGGTCTCTCTGGTTAGACCAGAGTCTCTCTGGTTAGACCAGATCTGAGCCTG
GGAGCTCTCTGGCTAACTAGGGAACCCACTGCTTAAGCCTCAATAAAGCTTGCCTTGAGTGCTTCAAGTA
GTGTGTGCCCGTCTGTTGTGTGACTCTGGTAACTAGAGATCCCTCAGACCCTTTTAGTCAGTGTGGAAAA
TCTCTAGCAGTTTAAACCCGCTGATCAGCCTCGACTGTGCCTTCTAGTTGCCAGCCATCTGTTGTTTGCC
CCTCCCCCGTGCCTTCCTTGACCCTGGAAGGTGCCACTCCCACTGTCCTTTCCTAATAAAATGAGGAAAT
TGCATCGCATTGTCTGAGTAGGTGTCATTCTATTCTGGGGGGTGGGGTGGGGCAGGACAGCAAGGGGGAG
GATTGGGAAGTCAATAGCAGGCATGCTGGGGATGCGGTGGGCTCTATGGGCGGCCGTTAATTAAGCTTTT
GTTCCCTTTAGTGAGGGTTAATTGCGCGCTTGGCGTAATCATGGTCATAGCTGTTTCCTGTGTGAAATTG
TTATCCGCTCACAATTCCACACAACATACGAGCCGGGAGCATAAAGTGTAAAGCCTGGGGTGCCTAATGA
GTGAGCTAACTCACATTAATTGCGTTGCGCTCACTGCCCGCTTTCCAGTCGGGAAACCTGTCGTGCCAGC
TGCATTAATGAATCGGCCAACGCGCGGGGAGAGGCGGTTTGCGTATTGGGCGCTCTTCCGCTTCCTCGCT
CACTGACTCGCTGCGCTCGGTCGTTCGGCTGCGGCGAGCGGTATCAGCTCACTCAAAGGCGGTAATACGG
TTATCCACAGAATCAGGGGATAACGCAGGAAAGAACATGTGAGCAAAAGGCCAGCAAAAGGCCAGGAACC
GTAAAAAGGCCGCGTTGCTGGCGTTTTTCCATAGGCTCCGCCCCCCTGACGAGCATCACAAAAATCGACG
CTCAAGTCAGAGGTGGCGAAACCCGACAGGACTATAAAGATACCAGGCGTTTCCCCCTGGAAGCTCCCTC
GTGCGCTCTCCTGTTCCGACCCTGCCGCTTACCGGATACCTGTCCGCCTTTCTCCCTTCGGGAAGCGTGG
CGCTTTCTCATAGCTCACGCTGTAGGTATCTCAGTTCGGTGTAGGTCGTTCGCTCCAAGCTGGGCTGTGT
GCACGAACCCCCCGTTCAGCCCGACCGCTGCGCCTTATCCGGTAACTATCGTCTTGAGTCCAACCCGGTA
AGACACGACTTATCGCCACTGGCAGCAGCCACTGGTAACAGGATTAGCAGAGCGAGGTATGTAGGCGGTG
CTACAGAGTTCTTGAAGTGGTGGCCTAACTACGGCTACACTAGAAGAACAGTATTTGGTATCTGCGCTCT
GCTGAAGCCAGTTACCTTCGGAAAAAGAGTTGGTAGCTCTTGATCCGGCAAACAAACCACCGCTGGTAGC
GGTGGTTTTTTTGTTTGCAAGCAGCAGATTACGCGCAGAAAAAAAGGATCTCAAGAAGATCCTTTGATCT
TTTCTACGGGGTCTGACGCTCAGTGGAACGAAAACTCACGTTAAGGGATTTTGGTCATGAGATTATCAAA
AAGGATCTTCACCTAGATCCTTTTAAATTAAAAATGAAGTTTTAAATCAATCTAAAGTATATATGAGTAA
ACTTGGTCTGACAGTTACCAATGCTTAATCAGTGAGGCACCTATCTCAGCGATCTGTCTATTTCGTTCAT
CCATAGTTGCCTGACTCCCCGTCGTGTAGATAACTACGATACGGGAGGGCTTACCATCTGGCCCCAGTGC
TGCAATGATACCGCGAGACCCACGCTCACCGGCTCCAGATTTATCAGCAATAAACCAGCCAGCCGGAAGG
GCCGAGCGCAGAAGTGGTCCTGCAACTTTATCCGCCTCCATCCAGTCTATTAATTGTTGCCGGGAAGCTA
GAGTAAGTAGTTCGCCAGTTAATAGTTTGCGCAACGTTGTTGCCATTGCTACAGGCATCGTGGTGTCACG
CTCGTCGTTTGGTATGGCTTCATTCAGCTCCGGTTCCCAACGATCAAGGCGAGTTACATGATCCCCCATG
TTGTGCAAAAAAGCGGTTAGCTCCTTCGGTCCTCCGATCGTTGTCAGAAGTAAGTTGGCCGCAGTGTTAT
CACTCATGGTTATGGCAGCACTGCATAATTCTCTTACTGTCATGCCATCCGTAAGATGCTTTTCTGTGAC
TGGTGAGTACTCAACCAAGTCATTCTGAGAATAGTGTATGCGGCGACCGAGTTGCTCTTGCCCGGCGTCA
ATACGGGATAATACCGCGCCACATAGCAGAACTTTAAAAGTGCTCATCATTGGAAAACGTTCTTCGGGGC
GAAAACTCTCAAGGATCTTACCGCTGTTGAGATCCAGTTCGATGTAACCCACTCGTGCACCCAACTGATC
TTCAGCATCTTTTACTTTCACCAGCGTTTCTGGGTGAGCAAAAACAGGAAGGCAAAATGCCGCAAAAAAG
GGAATAAGGGCGACACGGAAATGTTGAATACTCATACTCTTCCTTTTTCAATATTATTGAAGCATTTATC
AGGGTTATTGTCTCATGAGCGGATACATATTTGAATGTATTTAGAAAAATAAACAAATAGGGGTTCCGCG
CACATTTCCCCGAAAAGTGCCACCTAAATTGTAAGCGTTAATATTTTGTTAAAATTCGCGTTAAATTTTT
GTTAAATCAGCTCATTTTTTAACCAATAGGCCGAAATCGGCAAAATCCCTTATAAATCAAAAGAATAGAC
CGAGATAGGGT
[37 nt withheld, positions 8062-8098]
AAAGAACGTGGACTCCAACGTCAAAGG
[49 nt withheld, positions 8126-8174]
T
[91 nt withheld, positions 8176-8266]
G
[124 nt withheld, positions 8268-8391]
CCCATTCGCCATTCAGGCTGCGCAACTGTTGGGAAGGGCGATCGGTGCGGGCCTCTTCGCTATTACGCCA
GCTGGCGAAAGGGGGATGTGCTGCAAGGCGATTAAGTTGGGTAACGCCAGGGTTTTCCCAGTCACGACGT
TGTAAAACGACGGCCAGTGAGCGCGCGTAATACGACTCACTATAGGGCGAATTGACTAGTACATAACTTA
CGGTAAATGGCCCGCCTGGCTGACCGCCCAACGACCCCCGCCCATTGAC
